Addgene plasmid #86752: myc-Atg14 (1-181)
Purpose: N-terminal myc-tagged protein expression in mammalian cells
Depositing lab: Do-Hyung Kim. Publication: The ULK1 complex mediates MTORC1 signaling to the autophagy initiation machinery via binding and phosphorylating ATG14. Park JM, Jung CH, Seo M, Otto NM, Grunwald D, Kim KH, Moriarity B, Kim YM, Starker C, Nho RS, Voytas D, Kim DH. Autophagy. 2016;12(3):547-64. doi: 10.1080/15548627.2016.1140293. PubMed 27046250.
Backbone
  Vector backbone: pRK5
  Vector type: Mammalian Expression
Growth in bacteria
  Bacterial resistance: Ampicillin, 100 μg/mL
  Growth temperature: 37°C
  Growth strain: DH5alpha
  Copy number: Unknown
Gene/Insert
  Gene/Insert name: atg14
  Species: H. sapiens (human)
  Insert size (bp): 543
  Mutation: aa 1-181
  Entrez Gene: ATG14 (a.k.a. ATG14L, BARKOR, KIAA0831)
  Promoter: CMV
  Tag / fusion protein: myc (N terminal on insert)
  Cloning method: Unknown
  Sequencing primers: 5′ CMV-F
Terms and licenses: Academic/Nonprofit Terms; Industry Terms: Not Available to Industry
Depositor comments: IMAGE: 40034576
How to cite: myc-Atg14 (1-181) was a gift from Do-Hyung Kim (Addgene plasmid # 86752 ; http://n2t.net/addgene:86752 ; RRID:Addgene_86752)
