[The description below was written by a language model from this plasmid's Addgene catalogue record and pLannotate feature annotations shown in this document.]
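Description:
myc-Atg14 (1-181) is a mammalian expression plasmid built on the pRK5 backbone that produces an N-terminally myc-tagged fragment of human ATG14 (also called ATG14L or BARKOR). The insert is a 543 bp truncation encoding amino acids 1–181 of the protein. The sequenced plasmid is about 5.3 kb. It is propagated in E. coli through a high-copy ColE1/pUC-type origin and selected with ampicillin via the β-lactamase gene. An M13 phage origin is also annotated, which in principle permits single-stranded DNA production. Short remnants of lacZα, lacI, rop and bom, together with a lac promoter/operator, are backbone leftovers with no evident role in expression.

Transcription in mammalian cells is driven by the human cytomegalovirus immediate-early enhancer and promoter. These are followed by a fragment of a modified CMV intron and an SP6 promoter that could be used for in vitro transcription. The myc epitope lies just upstream of the ATG14 coding fragment, and the transcript ends at an SV40 polyadenylation signal. The automated annotation also flags a short fragment resembling an immunoglobulin heavy-chain signal sequence upstream of the tag; this is probably part of the pRK5 leader region, and the record does not indicate that the protein is secreted. An SV40 enhancer/early promoter region sits downstream of the cassette, and no mammalian selection marker is annotated, which points to transient transfection.

The stated purpose is expression of the tagged protein in mammalian cells, where the myc epitope allows detection or immunoprecipitation. The associated study concerns ULK1 complex binding to and phosphorylation of ATG14 in autophagy initiation. A truncation like this would suit domain mapping in that context, although the record does not state its specific use.
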