Features (pLannotate 1.2.2; 21 found; start..end, strand, type, name):
     14..393     +  enhancer       CMV enhancer: human cytomegalovirus immediate early enhancer
    394..597     +  promoter       CMV promoter: human cytomegalovirus (CMV) immediate early promoter
    733..776     +  intron         CMV intron (fragment): modified intron A from human cytomegalovirus
    828..846     +  promoter       SP6 promoter: promoter for bacteriophage SP6 RNA polymerase
    850..887     +  CDS            IgH signal sequence (fragment): signal sequence from the mouse immunoglobulin heavy chain variable region
    972..991     +  CDS            Myc (fragment): Myc (human c-Myc proto-oncogene) epitope tag
   1026..1565    +  CDS            ATG14 (fragment): BAKOR_HUMAN - Also known as ATG14L From Homo sapiens (Human).
   1612..1746    +  polyA_signal   SV40 poly(A) signal: SV40 polyadenylation signal
   1815..2172    +  promoter       SV40 promoter: SV40 enhancer and early promoter
   2191..2345    +  CDS            lacZα (fragment): LacZα fragment of β-galactosidase; lacZ fragment
   2351..2402    -  misc_feature   bom (fragment): basis of mobility region from pBR322
   2421..2801    +  rep_origin     M13 ori (sequence partly withheld): M13 bacteriophage origin of replication; arrow indicates direction of (+) strand synthesis
   2877..2926    -  misc_feature   bom (fragment): basis of mobility region from pBR322
   3028..3063    -  CDS            rop (fragment): Rop protein, which maintains plasmids at low copy number; rop
   3158..3262    +  promoter       AmpR promoter: bla
   3263..4123    +  CDS            AmpR: β-lactamase; bla; confers resistance to ampicillin, carbenicillin, and related antibiotics
   4294..4882    +  rep_origin     ori: high-copy-number ColE1/pMB1/pBR322/pUC origin of replication
   5065..5157    +  CDS            lacI (fragment): lac repressor; lacI; The lac repressor binds to the lac operator to inhibit transcription in E. coli. This inhibition can be relieved by adding lactose or isopropyl-β-D-thiogalactopyranoside (IPTG).
   5170..5191    +  protein_bind   CAP binding site: CAP binding activates transcription in the presence of cAMP. E. coli catabolite activator protein
   5206..5236    +  promoter       lac promoter: promoter for the E. coli lac operon
   5244..5260    +  protein_bind   lac operator: The lac repressor binds to the lac operator to inhibit transcription in E. coli. This inhibition can be relieved by adding lactose or isopropyl-β-D-thiogalactopyranoside (IPTG). lac repressor encoded by lacI
>Addgene plasmid #86752 | myc-Atg14 (1-181) | addgene full sequence | sequence record 170519 | Addgene NGS Result
TTCGAGCTCGCCCGACATTGATTATTGACTAGTTATTAATAGTAATCAATTACGGGGTCATTAGTTCATA
GCCCATATATGGAGTTCCGCGTTACATAACTTACGGTAAATGGCCCGCCTGGCTGACCGCCCAACGACCC
CCGCCCATTGACGTCAATAATGACGTATGTTCCCATAGTAACGCCAATAGGGACTTTCCATTGACGTCAA
TGGGTGGAGTATTTACGGTAAACTGCCCACTTGGCAGTACATCAAGTGTATCATATGCCAAGTACGCCCC
CTATTGACGTCAATGACGGTAAATGGCCCGCCTGGCATTATGCCCAGTACATGACCTTATGGGACTTTCC
TACTTGGCAGTACATCTACGTATTAGTCATCGCTATTACCATGGTGATGCGGTTTTGGCAGTACATCAAT
GGGCGTGGATAGCGGTTTGACTCACGGGGATTTCCAAGTCTCCACCCCATTGACGTCAATGGGAGTTTGT
TTTGGCACCAAAATCAACGGGACTTTCCAAAATGTCGTAACAACTCCGCCCCATTGACGCAAATGGGCGG
TAGGCGTGTACGGTGGGAGGTCTATATAAGCAGAGCTCGTTTAGTGAACCGTCAGATCGCCTGGAGACGC
CATCCACGCTGTTTTGACCTCCATAGAAGACACCGGGACCGATCCAGCCTCCGCGGCCGGGAACGGTGCA
TTGGAACGCGGATTCCCCGTGCCAAGAGTGACGTAAGTACCGCCTATAGAGTCTATAGGCCCACCCCCTT
GGCTTCGTTAGAACGCGGCTACAATTAATACATAACCTTATGTATCATACACATACGATTTAGGTGACAC
TATAGAATAACATCCACTTTGCCTTTCTCTCCACAGGTGTCCACTCCCAGGTCCAACTGCACCTCGGTTC
TATCGATTGAATTCCCGAACCGACAGTCGGTCTCTTCACCAAGGCCATTCGCGCCACCATGGAGCAAAAG
CTCATTTCTGAGGAAGATCTCAATGGTGGTGGTGGTGGGTCGACCATGGCGTCTCCCAGTGGGAAGGGAG
CCCGGGCGCTGGAGGCTCCTGGCTGCGGGCCCCGGCCGCTCGCCCGGGACCTGGTGGACTCCGTGGACGA
TGCGGAGGGGCTGTACGTGGCTGTGGAGCGCTGCCCGCTGTGCAACACTACCCGCCGGCGGCTGACCTGC
GCCAAATGCGTTCAGAGCGGCGATTTCGTCTACTTCGACGGCCGCGACCGGGAGAGGTTTATCGACAAGA
AGGAAAGGTTAAGCCGACTTAAGAGCAAGCAAGAAGAATTTCAGAAAGAAGTGTTAAAAGCTATGGAAGG
AAAATGGATAACAGATCAGTTGAGATGGAAAATAATGTCCTGCAAGATGAGGATTGAACAGTTAAAACAA
ACAATATGTAAAGGAAATGAAGAAATGGAGAAAAATTCTGAAGGCCTTCTCAAAACCAAGGAAAAGAATC
AGAAGCTTTACAGTCGAGCACAACGGCACCAAGAGAAAAAGGAGAAGATTCAGAGGCATAATCGCAAACT
TGGTGACCTGGTAGAAAAAAAGACCGCGGCCGCTAAGTAAGTAAGGATCCCCAGCTTGGCCGCCATGGCC
CAACTTGTTTATTGCAGCTTATAATGGTTACAAATAAAGCAATAGCATCACAAATTTCACAAATAAAGCA
TTTTTTTCACTGCATTCTAGTTGTGGTTTGTCCAAACTCATCAATGTATCTTATCATGTCTGGATCGGGA
ATTAATTCGGCGCAGCACCATGGCCTGAAATAACCTCTGAAAGAGGAACTTGGTTAGGTACCTTCTGAGG
CGGAAAGAACCAGCTGTGGAATGTGTGTCAGTTAGGGTGTGGAAAGTCCCCAGGCTCCCCAGCAGGCAGA
AGTATGCAAAGCATGCATCTCAATTAGTCAGCAACCAGGTGTGGAAAGTCCCCAGGCTCCCCAGCAGGCA
GAAGTATGCAAAGCATGCATCTCAATTAGTCAGCAACCATAGTCCCGCCCCTAACTCCGCCCATCCCGCC
CCTAACTCCGCCCAGTTCCGCCCATTCTCCGCCCCATGGCTGACTAATTTTTTTTATTTATGCAGAGGCC
GAGGCCGCCTCGGCCTCTGAGCTATTCCAGAAGTAGTGAGGAGGCTTTTTTGGAGGCCTAGGCTTTTGCA
AAAAGCTGTTAACAGCTTGGCACTGGCCGTCGTTTTACAACGTCGTGACTGGGAAAACCCTGGCGTTACC
CAACTTAATCGCCTTGCAGCACATCCCCCTTTCGCCAGCTGGCGTAATAGCGAAGAGGCCCGCACCGATC
GCCCTTCCCAACAGTTGCGCAGCCTGAATGGCGAATGGCGCCTGATGCGGTATTTTCTCCTTACGCATCT
GTGCGGTATTTCACACCGCATA
[142 nt withheld, positions 2403-2544]
C
[141 nt withheld, positions 2546-2686]
CCTTTGACGTTGGAGTCCACGTTCTTT
[37 nt withheld, positions 2714-2750]
ACCCTATCTCGGGCTATTCTTTTGATTTATAAGGGATTTTGCCGATTTCGGCCTATTGGTTAAAAAATGA
GCTGATTTAACAAAAATTTAACGCGAATTTTAACAAAATATTAACGTTTACAATTTTATGGTGCACTCTC
AGTACAATCTGCTCTGATGCCGCATAGTTAAGCCAGCCCCGACACCCGCCAACACCCGCTGACGCGCCCT
GACGGGCTTGTCTGCTCCCGGCATCCGCTTACAGACAAGCTGTGACCGTCTCCGGGAGCTGCATGTGTCA
GAGGTTTTCACCGTCATCACCGAAACGCGCGAGACGAAAGGGCCTCGTGATACGCCTATTTTTATAGGTT
AATGTCATGATAATAATGGTTTCTTAGACGTCAGGTGGCACTTTTCGGGGAAATGTGCGCGGAACCCCTA
TTTGTTTATTTTTCTAAATACATTCAAATATGTATCCGCTCATGAGACAATAACCCTGATAAATGCTTCA
ATAATATTGAAAAAGGAAGAGTATGAGTATTCAACATTTCCGTGTCGCCCTTATTCCCTTTTTTGCGGCA
TTTTGCCTTCCTGTTTTTGCTCACCCAGAAACGCTGGTGAAAGTAAAAGATGCTGAAGATCAGTTGGGTG
CACGAGTGGGTTACATCGAACTGGATCTCAACAGCGGTAAGATCCTTGAGAGTTTTCGCCCCGAAGAACG
TTTTCCAATGATGAGCACTTTTAAAGTTCTGCTATGTGGCGCGGTATTATCCCGTATTGACGCCGGGCAA
GAGCAACTCGGTCGCCGCATACACTATTCTCAGAATGACTTGGTTGAGTACTCACCAGTCACAGAAAAGC
ATCTTACGGATGGCATGACAGTAAGAGAATTATGCAGTGCTGCCATAACCATGAGTGATAACACTGCGGC
CAACTTACTTCTGACAACGATCGGAGGACCGAAGGAGCTAACCGCTTTTTTGCACAACATGGGGGATCAT
GTAACTCGCCTTGATCGTTGGGAACCGGAGCTGAATGAAGCCATACCAAACGACGAGCGTGACACCACGA
TGCCTGTAGCAATGGCAACAACGTTGCGCAAACTATTAACTGGCGAACTACTTACTCTAGCTTCCCGGCA
ACAATTAATAGACTGGATGGAGGCGGATAAAGTTGCAGGACCACTTCTGCGCTCGGCCCTTCCGGCTGGC
TGGTTTATTGCTGATAAATCTGGAGCCGGTGAGCGTGGGTCTCGCGGTATCATTGCAGCACTGGGGCCAG
ATGGTAAGCCCTCCCGTATCGTAGTTATCTACACGACGGGGAGTCAGGCAACTATGGATGAACGAAATAG
ACAGATCGCTGAGATAGGTGCCTCACTGATTAAGCATTGGTAACTGTCAGACCAAGTTTACTCATATATA
CTTTAGATTGATTTAAAACTTCATTTTTAATTTAAAAGGATCTAGGTGAAGATCCTTTTTGATAATCTCA
TGACCAAAATCCCTTAACGTGAGTTTTCGTTCCACTGAGCGTCAGACCCCGTAGAAAAGATCAAAGGATC
TTCTTGAGATCCTTTTTTTCTGCGCGTAATCTGCTGCTTGCAAACAAAAAAACCACCGCTACCAGCGGTG
GTTTGTTTGCCGGATCAAGAGCTACCAACTCTTTTTCCGAAGGTAACTGGCTTCAGCAGAGCGCAGATAC
CAAATACTGTTCTTCTAGTGTAGCCGTAGTTAGGCCACCACTTCAAGAACTCTGTAGCACCGCCTACATA
CCTCGCTCTGCTAATCCTGTTACCAGTGGCTGCTGCCAGTGGCGATAAGTCGTGTCTTACCGGGTTGGAC
TCAAGACGATAGTTACCGGATAAGGCGCAGCGGTCGGGCTGAACGGGGGGTTCGTGCACACAGCCCAGCT
TGGAGCGAACGACCTACACCGAACTGAGATACCTACAGCGTGAGCTATGAGAAAGCGCCACGCTTCCCGA
AGGGAGAAAGGCGGACAGGTATCCGGTAAGCGGCAGGGTCGGAACAGGAGAGCGCACGAGGGAGCTTCCA
GGGGGAAACGCCTGGTATCTTTATAGTCCTGTCGGGTTTCGCCACCTCTGACTTGAGCGTCGATTTTTGT
GATGCTCGTCAGGGGGGCGGAGCCTATGGAAAAACGCCAGCAACGCGGCCTTTTTACGGTTCCTGGCCTT
TTGCTGGCCTTTTGCTCACATGTTCTTTCCTGCGTTATCCCCTGATTCTGTGGATAACCGTATTACCGCC
TTTGAGTGAGCTGATACCGCTCGCCGCAGCCGAACGACCGAGCGCAGCGAGTCAGTGAGCGAGGAAGCGG
AAGAGCGCCCAATACGCAAACCGCCTCTCCCCGCGCGTTGGCCGATTCATTAATGCAGCTGGCACGACAG
GTTTCCCGACTGGAAAGCGGGCAGTGAGCGCAACGCAATTAATGTGAGTTAGCTCACTCATTAGGCACCC
CAGGCTTTACACTTTATGCTTCCGGCTCGTATGTTGTGTGGAATTGTGAGCGGATAACAATTTCACACAG
GAAACAGCTATGACATGATTACGAATTAA
